>Addgene plasmid #190011 | nLuc-ΔECD-PTHR1 | addgene full sequence | sequence record 379950 | Addgene NGS Result
GTAATCAATTACGGGGTCATTAGTTCATAGCCCATATATGGAGTTCCGCGTTACATAACTTACGGTAAAT
GGCCCGCCTGGCTGACCGCCCAACGACCCCCGCCCATTGACGTCAATAATGACGTATGTTCCCATAGTAA
CGCCAATAGGGACTTTCCATTGACGTCAATGGGTGGAGTATTTACGGTAAACTGCCCACTTGGCAGTACA
TCAAGTGTATCATATGCCAAGTACGCCCCCTATTGACGTCAATGACGGTAAATGGCCCGCCTGGCATTAT
GCCCAGTACATGACCTTATGGGACTTTCCTACTTGGCAGTACATCTACGTATTAGTCATCGCTATTACCA
TGCTGATGCGGTTTTGGCAGTACATCAATGGGCGTGGATAGCGGTTTGACTCACGGGGATTTCCAAGTCT
CCACCCCATTGACGTCAATGGGAGTTTGTTTTGGCACCAAAATCAACGGGACTTTCCAAAATGTCGTAAC
AACTCCGCCCCATTGACGCAAATGGGCGGTAGGCGTGTACGGTGGGAGGTCTATATAAGCAGAGCTGGTT
TAGTGAACCGTCAGATCAGATCTTTGTCGATCCTACCATCCACTCGACACACCCGCCAGCGGCCGCATGT
ACCCATACGATGTTCCAGATTACGCTGATGGGACCGCCCGGATCGCACCCGGCCTGGCGCTCCTGCTCTG
CTGCCCCGTGCTCAGCTCCGCGTACGTCTTCACACTCGAAGATTTCGTTGGGGACTGGCGACAGACAGCC
GGCTACAACCTGGACCAAGTCCTTGAACAGGGAGGTGTGTCCAGTTTGTTTCAGAATCTCGGGGTGTCCG
TAACTCCGATCCAAAGGATTGTCCTGAGCGGTGAAAATGGGCTGAAGATCGACATCCATGTCATCATCCC
GTATGAAGGTCTGAGCGGCGACCAAATGGGCCAGATCGAAAAAATTTTTAAGGTGGTGTACCCTGTGGAT
GATCATCACTTTAAGGTGATCCTGCACTATGGCACACTGGTAATCGACGGGGTTACGCCGAACATGATCG
ACTATTTCGGACGGCCGTATGAAGGCATCGCCGTGTTCGACGGCAAAAAGATCACTGTAACAGGGACCCT
GTGGAACGGCAACAAAATTATCGACGAGCGCCTGATCAACCCCGACGGCTCCCTGCTGTTCCGAGTAACC
ATCAACGGAGTGACCGGCTGGCGGCTGTGCGAACGCATTCTGGCGGGTGGAGGTGGATCATTTCTCACCA
ATGAGACTCGTGAACGGGAGGTGTTTGACCGCCTGGGCATGATTTACACCGTGGGCTACTCCGTGTCCCT
GGCGTCCCTCACCGTAGCTGTGCTCATCCTGGCCTACTTTAGGCGGCTGCACTGCACGCGCAACTACATC
CACATGCACCTGTTCCTGTCCTTCATGCTGCGCGCCGTGAGCATCTTCGTCAAGGACGCTGTGCTCTACT
CTGGCGCCACGCTTGATGAGGCTGAGCGCCTCACCGAGGAGGAGCTGCGCGCCATCGCCCAGGCGCCCCC
GCCGCCTGCCACCGCCGCTGCCGGCTACGCGGGCTGCAGGGTGGCTGTGACCTTCTTCCTTTACTTCCTG
GCCACCAACTACTACTGGATTCTGGTGGAGGGGCTGTACCTGCACAGCCTCATCTTCATGGCCTTCTTCT
CAGAGAAGAAGTACCTGTGGGGCTTCACAGTCTTCGGCTGGGGTCTGCCCGCTGTCTTCGTGGCTGTGTG
GGTCAGTGTCAGAGCTACCCTGGCCAACACCGGGTGCTGGGACTTGAGCTCCGGGAACAAAAAGTGGATC
ATCCAGGTGCCCATCCTGGCCTCCATTGTGCTCAACTTCATCCTCTTCATCAATATCGTCCGGGTGCTCG
CCACCAAGCTGCGGGAGACCAACGCCGGCCGGTGTGACACACGGCAGCAGTACCGGAAGCTGCTCAAATC
CACGCTGGTGCTCATGCCCCTCTTTGGCGTCCACTACATTGTCTTCATGGCCACACCATACACCGAGGTC
TCAGGGACGCTCTGGCAAGTCCAGATGCACTATGAGATGCTCTTCAACTCCTTCCAGGGATTTTTTGTCG
CAATCATATACTGTTTCTGCAACGGCGAGGTACAAGCTGAGATCAAGAAATCTTGGAGCCGCTGGACACT
GGCACTGGACTTCAAGCGAAAGGCACGCAGCGGGAGCAGCAGCTATAGCTACGGCCCCATGGTGTCCCAC
ACAAGTGTGACCAATGTCGGCCCCCGTGTGGGACTCGGCCTGCCCCTCAGCCCCCGCCTACTGCCCACTG
CCACCACCAACGGCCACCCTCAGCTGCCTGGCCATGCCAAGCCAGGGACCCCAGCCCTGGAGACCCTCGA
GACCACACCACCTGCCATGGCTGCTCCCAAGGACGATGGGTTCCTCAACGGCTCCTGCTCAGGCCTGGAC
GAGGAGGCCTCTGGGCCTGAGCGGCCACCTGCCCTGCTACAGGAAGAGTGGGAGACAGTCATGTGATCTA
GAAGTTGTCTCCTCCTGCACTGACTGACTGATACAATCGATTTCTGGATCCGCAGGCCTCTGCTAGCTTG
ACTGACTGAGATACAGCGTACCTTCAGCTCACAGACATGATAAGATACATTGATGAGTTTGGACAAACCA
CAACTAGAATGCAGTGAAAAAAATGCTTTATTTGTGAAATTTGTGATGCTATTGCTTTATTTGTAACCAT
TATAAGCTGCAATAAACAAGTTAACAACAACAATTGCATTCATTTTATGTTTCAGGTTCAGGGGGAGGTG
TGGGAGGTTTTTTAAAGCAAGTAAAACCTCTACAAATGTGGTATTGGCCCATCTCTATCGGTATCGTAGC
ATAACCCCTTGGGGCCTCTAAACGGGTCTTGAGGGGTTTTTTGTGCCCCTCGGGCCGGATTGCTATCTAC
CGGCATTGGCGCAGAAAAAAATGCCTGATGCGACGCTGCGCGTCTTATACTCCCACATATGCCAGATTCA
GCAACGGATACGGCTTCCCCAACTTGCCCACTTCCATACGTGTCCTCCTTACCAGAAATTTATCCTTAAG
GTCGTCAGCTATCCTGCAGGCGATCTCTCGATTTCGATCAAGACATTCCTTTAATGGTCTTTTCTGGACA
CCACTAGGGGTCAGAAGTAGTTCATCAAACTTTCTTCCCTCCCTAATCTCATTGGTTACCTTGGGCTATC
GAAACTTAATTAACCAGTCAAGTCAGCTACTTGGCGAGATCGACTTGTCTGGGTTTCGACTACGCTCAGA
ATTGCGTCAGTCAAGTTCGATCTGGTCCTTGCTATTGCACCCGTTCTCCGATTACGAGTTTCATTTAAAT
CATGTGAGCAAAAGGCCAGCAAAAGGCCAGGAACCGTAAAAAGGCCGCGTTGCTGGCGTTTTTCCATAGG
CTCCGCCCCCCTGACGAGCATCACAAAAATCGACGCTCAAGTCAGAGGTGGCGAAACCCGACAGGACTAT
AAAGATACCAGGCGTTTCCCCCTGGAAGCTCCCTCGTGCGCTCTCCTGTTCCGACCCTGCCGCTTACCGG
ATACCTGTCCGCCTTTCTCCCTTCGGGAAGCGTGGCGCTTTCTCATAGCTCACGCTGTAGGTATCTCAGT
TCGGTGTAGGTCGTTCGCTCCAAGCTGGGCTGTGTGCACGAACCCCCCGTTCAGCCCGACCGCTGCGCCT
TATCCGGTAACTATCGTCTTGAGTCCAACCCGGTAAGACACGACTTATCGCCACTGGCAGCAGCCACTGG
TAACAGGATTAGCAGAGCGAGGTATGTAGGCGGTGCTACAGAGTTCTTGAAGTGGTGGCCTAACTACGGC
TACACTAGAAGAACAGTATTTGGTATCTGCGCTCTGCTGAAGCCAGTTACCTTCGGAAAAAGAGTTGGTA
GCTCTTGATCCGGCAAACAAACCACCGCTGGTAGCGGTGGTTTTTTTGTTTGCAAGCAGCAGATTACGCG
CAGAAAAAAAGGATCTCAAGAAGATCCTTTGATCTTTTCTACGGGGTCTGACGCTCAGTGGAACGAAAAC
TCACGTTAAGGGATTTTGGTCATGAGATTATCAAAAAGGATCTTCACCTAGATCCTTTTAAATTAAAAAT
GAAGTTTTAAATCAATCTAAAGTATATATGAGTAAACTTGGTCTGACAGTTACCAATGCTTAATCAGTGA
GGCACCTATCTCAGCGATCTGTCTATTTCGTTCATCCATAGTTGCATTTAAATTTCCGAACTCTCCAAGG
CCCTCGTCGGAAAATCTTCAAACCTTTCGTCCGATCCATCTTGCAGGCTACCTCTCGAACGAACTATCGC
AAGTCTCTTGGCCGGCCTTGCGCCTTGGCTATTGCTTGGCAGCGCCTATCGCCAGGTATTACTCCAATCC
CGAATATCCGAGATCGGGATCACCCGAGAGAAGTTCAACCTACATCCTCAATCCCGATCTATCCGAGATC
CGAGGAATATCGAAATCGGGGCGCGCCTGGCCTCCGCGCCGGGTTTTGGCGCCTCCCGCGGGCGCCCCCC
TCGTCACGGCGAGCGCTGCCACGTCAGACGAAGGGCGCAGGAGCGTCCTGATCCTTCCGCCCGGACGCTC
AGGACAGCGGCCCGCTGCTCATAAGACTCGGCCTTAGAACCCCAGTATCAGCAGAAGGACATTTTAGGAC
GGGACTTGGGTGACTCTAGGGCACTGGTTTTCTTTCCAGAGAGCGGAACAGGCGAGGAAAAGTAGTCCCT
TCTCGGCGATTCTGCGGAGGGATCTCCGTGGGGCGGTGAACGCCGATGATTATATAAGGACGCGCCGGGT
GTGGCACAGCTAGTTCCGTCGCAGCCGGGATTTGGGTCGCGGTTCTTGTTTGTGGATCGCTGTGATCGTC
ACTTGGTGAGTAGCGGGCTGCTGGGCTGGCCGGGGCTTTCGTGGCCGCCGGGCCGCTCGGTGGGACGGAA
GCGTGTGGAGAGACCGCCAAGGGCTGTAGTCTGGGTCCGCGAGCAAGGTTGCCCTGAACTGGGGGTTGGG
GGGAGCGCAGCAAAATGGCGGCTGTTCCCGAGTCTTGAATGGAAGACGCTTGTGAGGCGGGCTGTGAGGT
CGTTGAAACAAGGTGGGGGGCATGGTGGGCGGCAAGAACCCAAGGTCTTGAGCCCTTCGCTAATGCGGGA
AAGCTCTTATTCGGGTGAGATGGGCTGGGCACCATCTGGGGACCCTGACGTGAAGTTTGTCACTGACTGG
AGAACTCGGTTTGTCGTCTGTTGCGGGGGCGGCAGTTATGGCGGTGCCGTTGGGCAGTGCACCCGTACCT
TTGGGAGCGCGCGCCCTCGTCGTGTCGTGACGTCACCCGTTCTGTTGGCTTATAATGCAGGGTGGGGCCA
CCTGCCGGTAGGTGTGCGGTAGGCTTTTCTCCGTCGCAGGACGCAGGGTTCGGGCCTAGGGTAGGCTCTC
CTGAATCGACAGGCGCCGGACCTCTGGTGAGGGGAGGGATAAGTGAGGCGTCAGTTTCTTTGGTCGGTTT
TATGTACCTATCTTCTTAAGTAGCTGAAGCTCCGGTTTTGAACTATGCGCTCGGGGTTGGCGAGTGTGTT
TTGTGAAGTTTTTTAGGCACCTTTTGAAATGTAATCATTTGGGTCAATATGTAATTTTCAGTGTTAGACT
TGTAAATTGTCCGCTAAATTCTGGCCGTTTTTGGCTTTTTTGTTAGACAACATGGGTAAAAAGCCTGAAC
TCACCGCGACGTCTGTCGAGAAGTTTCTGATCGAAAAGTTCGACAGCGTCTCCGACCTGATGCAGCTCTC
GGAGGGCGAAGAATCTCGTGCTTTCAGCTTCGATGTAGGAGGGCGTGGATATGTCCTGCGGGTAAATAGC
TGCGCCGATGGTTTCTACAAAGATCGTTATGTTTATCGGCACTTTGCATCCGCCGCGCTCCCGATTCCGG
AAGTGCTTGACATTGGGGAGTTCAGCGAGAGCCTGACCTATTGCATCTCCCGCCGTGCACAGGGTGTCAC
GTTGCAAGACCTGCCTGAAACCGAACTGCCCGCTGTTCTGCAGCCGGTCGCGGAGGCAATGGATGCCATC
GCTGCCGCCGATCTTAGCCAGACGAGCGGGTTCGGCCCATTCGGACCGCAAGGAATCGGTCAATACACTA
CATGGCGTGATTTCATATGCGCGATTGCTGATCCCCATGTGTATCACTGGCAAACTGTGATGGACGACAC
CGTCAGTGCGTCCGTCGCGCAGGCTCTCGATGAGCTGATGCTTTGGGCCGAGGACTGCCCCGAAGTCCGG
CACCTCGTGCACGCGGATTTCGGCTCCAACAATGTCCTGACGGACAATGGCCGCATAACAGCGGTCATTG
ACTGGAGCGAGGCGATGTTCGGGGATTCCCAATACGAGGTCGCCAACATCTTCTTCTGGAGGCCGTGGTT
GGCTTGTATGGAGCAGCAGACGCGCTACTTCGAGCGGAGGCATCCGGAGCTTGCAGGATCGCCCCGGCTC
CGGGCGTATATGCTCCGCATTGGTCTTGACCAACTCTATCAGAGCTTGGTTGACGGCAATTTCGATGATG
CAGCTTGGGCGCAGGGTCGATGCGACGCAATCGTCCGATCCGGAGCCGGGACTGTCGGGCGTACACAAAT
CGCCCGCAGAAGCGCCGCCGTCTGGACCGATGGCTGTGTAGAAGTACTCGCCGATAGTGGAAACCGACGC
CCCAGCACTCGTCCGAGGGCAAAGGAATAAGCTAGTATGTAAGCCTAGTCTTAGATAATAAAATCGCTAT
CCATCGAAGATGGATGTGTGTTGGTTTTTTGTGTGTGTAACGCTAGGCGCGCCTGGTGTACCGAGAACGA
TCCTCTCAGTGCGAGTCTCGACGATCCATATCGTTGCTTGGCAGTCAGCCAGTCGGAATCCAGCTTGGGA
CCCAGGAAGTCCAATCGTCAGATATTGTACTCAAGCCTGGTCACGGCAGCGTACCGATCTGTTTAAACCT
AGATATTGATAGTCTGATCGGTCAACGTATAATCGAGTCCTAGCTTTTGCAAACATCTATCAAGAGACAG
GATCAGCAGGAGGCTTTCGCATGAGTATTCAACATTTCCGTGTCGCCCTTATTCCCTTTTTTGCGGCATT
TTGCCTTCCTGTTTTTGCTCACCCAGAAACGCTGGTGAAAGTAAAAGATGCTGAAGATCAGTTGGGTGCG
CGAGTGGGTTACATCGAACTGGATCTCAACAGCGGTAAGATCCTTGAGAGTTTTCGCCCCGAAGAACGCT
TTCCAATGATGAGCACTTTTAAAGTTCTGCTATGTGGCGCGGTATTATCCCGTATTGACGCCGGGCAAGA
GCAACTCGGTCGCCGCATACACTATTCTCAGAATGACTTGGTTGAGTATTCACCAGTCACAGAAAAGCAT
CTTACGGATGGCATGACAGTAAGAGAATTATGCAGTGCTGCCATAACCATGAGTGATAACACTGCGGCCA
ACTTACTTCTGACAACGATTGGAGGACCGAAGGAGCTAACCGCTTTTTTGCACAACATGGGGGATCATGT
AACTCGCCTTGATCGTTGGGAACCGGAGCTGAATGAAGCCATACCAAACGACGAGCGTGACACCACGATG
CCTGTAGCAATGGCAACAACCTTGCGTAAACTATTAACTGGCGAACTACTTACTCTAGCTTCCCGGCAAC
AGTTGATAGACTGGATGGAGGCGGATAAAGTTGCAGGACCACTTCTGCGCTCGGCCCTTCCGGCTGGCTG
GTTTATTGCTGATAAATCTGGAGCCGGTGAGCGTGGGTCTCGCGGTATCATTGCAGCACTGGGGCCAGAT
GGTAAGCCCTCCCGTATCGTAGTTATCTACACGACGGGGAGTCAGGCAACTATGGATGAACGAAATAGAC
AGATCGCTGAGATAGGTGCCTCACTGATTAAGCATTGGTAACCGATTCTAGGTGCATTGGCGCAGAAAAA
AATGCCTGATGCGACGCTGCGCGTCTTATACTCCCACATATGCCAGATTCAGCAACGGATACGGCTTCCC
CAACTTGCCCACTTCCATACGTGTCCTCCTTACCAGAAATTTATCCTTAAGATCCCGAATCGTTTAAACT
CGACTCTGGCTCTATCGAATCTCCGTCGTTTCGAGCTTACGCGAACAGCCGTGGCGCTCATTTGCTCGTC
GGGCATCGAATCTCGTCAGCTATCGTCAGCTTACCTTTTTGGCAGCGATCGCGGCTCCCGACATCTTGGA
CCATTAGCTCCACAGGTATCTTCTTCCCTCTAGTGGTCATAACAGCAGCTTCAGCTACCTCTCAATTCAA
AAAACCCCTCAAGACCCGTTTAGAGGCCCCAAGGGGTTATGCTATCAATCGTTGCGTTACACACACAAAA
AACCAACACACATCCATCTTCGATGGATAGCGATTTTATTATCTAACTGCTGATCGAGTGTAGCCAGATC
TA
Features (pLannotate 1.2.2; 20 found; start..end, strand, type, name):
     49..352     +  enhancer       CMV enhancer: human cytomegalovirus immediate early enhancer
    425..442     -  promoter       CMV promoter (fragment): human cytomegalovirus (CMV) immediate early promoter
    505..556     +  promoter       CMVd2 promoter: truncated human cytomegalovirus (CMV) immediate early promoter that yields moderately reduced expression relative to the full-length promoter
    630..656     +  CDS            3xHA (fragment): three tandem HA epitope tags
    660..2513    +  CDS            PTH1R: PTH1R_HUMAN - Also known as PTHR, PTHR1. Experimental evidence at protein level: Swiss-Prot protein existence level 1. Receptor for parathyroid hormone and for parathyroid hormone- related peptide. The activity of this receptor is mediated by G proteins which activate adenylyl cyclase and also a phosphatidylinositol-calcium second messenger system. From Homo sapiens (Human).
   2631..2752    -  polyA_signal   SV40 poly(A) signal: SV40 polyadenylation signal
   2775..2844    -  CDS            large T antigen (fragment): large T antigen from SV40 (simian virus 40)
   2867..2913    +  terminator     T7 terminator: transcription terminator for bacteriophage T7 RNA polymerase
   2943..3079    +  terminator     rrnG terminator: transcription terminator from the E. coli ribosomal RNA rrnG operon (Albrechtsen et al., 1991)
   3124..3195    +  misc_feature   3' β-globin insulator: insulator downstream of the human β-globin locus (Farrell et al., 2002)
   3421..4009    -  rep_origin     ori: high-copy-number ColE1/pMB1/pBR322/pUC origin of replication
   4181..4245    -  CDS            bla(M) (fragment): β-lactamase lacking the signal sequence; bla(M); allows cytosolic expression of β-lactamase
   4509..5718    +  promoter       UbC promoter: human ubiquitin C promoter
   5728..6749    +  CDS            HygR (fragment): hygromycin B phosphotransferase confers resistance to hygromycin
   6777..6825    +  polyA_signal   poly(A) signal: synthetic polyadenylation signal
   7091..7951    +  CDS            AmpR: β-lactamase; bla; confers resistance to ampicillin, carbenicillin, and related antibiotics
   7964..8100    +  terminator     rrnG terminator: transcription terminator from the E. coli ribosomal RNA rrnG operon (Albrechtsen et al., 1991)
   8252..8323    +  misc_feature   5' β-globin insulator: insulator upstream of the human β-globin locus (Farrell et al., 2002)
   8328..8374    -  terminator     T7 terminator: transcription terminator for bacteriophage T7 RNA polymerase
   8392..8440    -  polyA_signal   poly(A) signal: synthetic polyadenylation signal
