[The description below was written by a language model from this plasmid's Addgene catalogue record and pLannotate feature annotations shown in this document.]
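Description:
nLuc-ΔECD-PTHR1 is a mammalian expression plasmid built on the pTwist CMV Hygro backbone (Twist Biosciences), about 8.5 kb in total. It is propagated in E. coli through a high-copy ColE1/pUC-type origin with ampicillin selection from a full-length β-lactamase gene. For selection in mammalian cells it carries a separate cassette in which the human ubiquitin C promoter drives hygromycin B phosphotransferase, followed by a synthetic poly(A) signal. The backbone also contains bacterial transcription terminators (T7 and rrnG) and short β-globin insulator elements flanking the functional units, which help isolate the cassettes from read-through transcription.

The payload is a roughly 1.9 kb human insert placed downstream of the CMV immediate-early enhancer/promoter and terminated by an SV40 polyadenylation signal. According to the catalogue entry, it encodes Nanoluciferase fused to the parathyroid hormone receptor type 1 (PTH1R, a G protein-coupled receptor for parathyroid hormone and parathyroid hormone-related peptide) from which the extracellular domain has been deleted. The automated feature table labels the whole open reading frame as PTH1R and does not annotate the luciferase portion separately. It does detect a short HA epitope-like fragment immediately upstream of that annotation, although the catalogue fields do not mention a tag. The exact fusion junctions and deletion boundaries are not stated in the record.

The associated publication describes a NanoBRET assay for examining the kinetics and thermodynamics of agonist interactions with PTHR1. This suggests the luciferase-tagged receptor serves as the bioluminescent energy donor for monitoring ligand binding, with the truncated form allowing the contribution of the extracellular domain to be assessed.
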