Addgene plasmid #190011: nLuc-ΔECD-PTHR1
Purpose: Expresses the Nanoluciferase fused to the human parathyroid hormone receptor type 1 that is missing the extracellular domain
Depositing lab: Sam Gellman. Depositing organization: University of Wisconsin, Madison. Publication: Kinetic and Thermodynamic Insights into Agonist Interactions with the Parathyroid Hormone Receptor-1 from a New NanoBRET Assay. Yu Z, Cary BP, Kim TW, Nguyen KD, Gardella TJ, Gellman SH. ACS Chem Biol. 2022 Nov 18;17(11):3148-3158. doi: 10.1021/acschembio.2c00595. Epub 2022 Oct 25. PubMed 36282520.
Backbone
  Vector backbone: pTwist CMV Hygro
  Backbone manufacturer: Twist Biosciences
  Backbone size w/o insert (bp): 6600
  Total vector size (bp): 8472
  Vector type: Mammalian Expression
  Selectable markers: Hygromycin
Growth in bacteria
  Bacterial resistance: Ampicillin, 100 μg/mL
  Growth temperature: 37°C
  Growth strain: DH5alpha
  Copy number: High Copy
Gene/Insert
  Gene/Insert name: nLuc-ΔECD-PTHR1 (alt names: nLuc-dECD-PTHR1; nLuc-delNT-PTHR1)
  Species: H. sapiens (human)
  Insert size (bp): 1890
  Entrez Gene: PTH1R (a.k.a. EKNS, PFE, PTHR, PTHR1)
Resource information
  A portion of this plasmid was derived from a plasmid made by: Twist Biosciences
Terms and licenses: Academic/Nonprofit Terms; Industry Terms: Not Available to Industry
Depositor comments: Please visit https://www.biorxiv.org/content/10.1101/2022.07.25.500850v1 for bioRxiv preprint.
How to cite: nLuc-ΔECD-PTHR1 was a gift from Sam Gellman (Addgene plasmid # 190011 ; http://n2t.net/addgene:190011 ; RRID:Addgene_190011)
